Addgene plasmid #115685: pKISox1-P2A-eGFP-Hygro
Purpose: Knock-in of P2A-eGFP at the mouse Sox1 gene
Depositing lab: David Suter. Depositing organization: Swiss Federal Institute of Technology (EPFL). Publication: A role for mitotic bookmarking of SOX2 in pluripotency and differentiation. Deluz C, Friman ET, Strebinger D, Benke A, Raccaud M, Callegari A, Leleu M, Manley S, Suter DM. Genes Dev. 2016 Nov 15;30(22):2538-2550. doi: 10.1101/gad.289256.116. Epub 2016 Dec 5. PubMed 27920086.
Backbone
  Vector backbone: pCMV
  Vector type: Mammalian Expression
  Selectable markers: Hygromycin
Growth in bacteria
  Bacterial resistance: Kanamycin, 50 μg/mL
  Growth temperature: 37°C
  Growth strain: DH5alpha
  Copy number: Unknown
Gene/Insert
  Gene/Insert name: P2A-eGFP-loxP-PGK-Hygro-loxP
  Species: Synthetic
  Insert size (bp): 2719
  Cloning method: Unknown
  Sequencing primers: 5′ Unknown
Terms and licenses: Academic/Nonprofit Terms; Industry Terms: Not Available to Industry
Depositor comments: PGK-Hygromycin can be removed by Cre
How to cite: pKISox1-P2A-eGFP-Hygro was a gift from David Suter (Addgene plasmid # 115685 ; http://n2t.net/addgene:115685 ; RRID:Addgene_115685)
