[The description below was written by a language model from this plasmid's Addgene catalogue record and pLannotate feature annotations shown in this document.]
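Description:
pKISox1-P2A-eGFP-Hygro is a 7.8 kb homologous-recombination donor (targeting) plasmid designed to knock a P2A-eGFP reporter into the mouse Sox1 locus. It is catalogued as a mammalian expression vector on a pCMV backbone, although no CMV promoter is annotated in either sequence record. This fits a donor design in which the reporter depends on the endogenous gene for expression. The plasmid is propagated in E. coli through a high-copy ColE1/pUC-type origin and selected with kanamycin. Resistance comes from a NeoR/KanR gene driven by tandem bacterial (bla) and SV40 early promoters and terminated by an HSV TK poly(A) signal. An f1 origin is also present.

The payload begins with about 1 kb of Sox1 coding sequence. The annotation tool matched it to the human protein by similarity, but according to the stated purpose it presumably serves as the mouse 5′ homology arm. Next comes EGFP, separated from the Sox1 sequence by a short unannotated gap where the P2A peptide named in the insert would sit. After correct integration, Sox1 and eGFP should be translated from one transcript and separated by ribosomal skipping at the 2A site, so that fluorescence reports Sox1 expression. Downstream lies a loxP-flanked selection cassette in which the human PGK promoter drives the hygromycin resistance gene, followed by an SV40 poly(A) signal. This allows hygromycin selection of targeted cells, and the depositor notes that Cre can then excise the cassette. Roughly 1 kb of unannotated sequence follows the second loxP site and is plausibly the 3′ homology arm, though the record does not say so. The depositor and sequencing-derived records are the same length, carry identical features and differ only in their start coordinate.
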