Features (pLannotate 1.2.2; 16 found; start..end, strand, type, name):
     65..1069    +  CDS            SOX1 (fragment): SOX1_HUMAN - Experimental evidence at protein level: Swiss-Prot protein existence level 1. Transcriptional activator. May function as a switch in neuronal development. Keeps neural cells undifferentiated by counteracting the activity of proneural proteins and suppresses neuronal differentiation (By similarity). From Homo sapiens (Human).
   1148..1864    +  CDS            EGFP: the original enhanced GFP (Yang et al., 1996) mammalian codon-optimized
   1871..1904    +  protein_bind   loxP: Cre-mediated recombination occurs in the 8-bp core sequence (GCATACAT). Cre recombinase
   1926..2436    +  promoter       hPGK promoter: human phosphoglycerate kinase 1 promoter
   2451..3476    +  CDS            HygR: aminoglycoside phosphotransferase from E. coli; aph(4)-Ia; confers resistance to hygromycin
   3512..3595    +  CDS            large T antigen (fragment): large T antigen from SV40 (simian virus 40)
   3618..3699    +  polyA_signal   SV40 poly(A) signal: SV40 polyadenylation signal
   3744..3777    +  protein_bind   loxP: Cre-mediated recombination occurs in the 8-bp core sequence (GCATACAT). Cre recombinase
   4848..5276    -  rep_origin     f1 ori (sequence partly withheld): f1 bacteriophage origin of replication; arrow indicates direction of (+) strand synthesis
   5303..5407    +  promoter       AmpR promoter: bla
   5409..5766    +  promoter       SV40 promoter: SV40 enhancer and early promoter
   5801..6595    +  CDS            NeoR/KanR: aminoglycoside phosphotransferase from Tn5; aph(3')-II (or nptII); confers resistance to neomycin, kanamycin, and G418 (Geneticin®)
   6616..6768    +  CDS            ble (fragment): BLE_KLEPN - Experimental evidence at protein level: Swiss-Prot protein existence level 1. Binding protein with a strong affinity to the bleomycin family of antibiotics. Binds to CL990; an antimitotic-antibiotic compound. From Klebsiella pneumoniae.
   6827..6874    +  polyA_signal   HSV TK poly(A) signal: herpes simplex virus thymidine kinase polyadenylation signal (Cole and Stacy, 1985)
   6965..6981    -  polyA_signal   bGH poly(A) signal (fragment): bovine growth hormone polyadenylation signal
   7203..7791    +  rep_origin     ori: high-copy-number ColE1/pMB1/pBR322/pUC origin of replication
>Addgene plasmid #115685 | pKISox1-P2A-eGFP-Hygro | depositor full sequence | sequence record 218653 | pKISox1-P2A-eGFP-Hygro sequence 7809 bps
TTTTTACGGTTCCTGGCCTTTTGCTGGCCTTTTGCTCACATGTGAATTCGAGACGGTCGACGCTAGCTTC
ATGGTGTGGTCCCGCGGACAGCGGCGCAAGATGGCCCAGGAAAACCCCAAGATGCACAACTCGGAGATCA
GCAAGCGCCTCGGGGCCGAGTGGAAGGTCATGTCCGAGGCCGAGAAGCGGCCGTTCATCGACGAGGCCAA
GAGACTGCGCGCGCTGCACATGAAGGAACACCCGGATTACAAGTACCGGCCGCGCCGCAAGACCAAGACG
CTGCTCAAGAAGGACAAGTACTCGCTGGCCGGCGGGCTGCTAGCGGCCGGCGCGGGTGGCGGCGGCGCGG
CCGTGGCCATGGGTGTGGGCGTGGGCGTCGGGGCGGCGGCGGTGGGCCAGCGCTTGGAGAGCCCAGGCGG
CGCGGCGGGAGGAGGCTACGCGCATGTCAACGGCTGGGCTAACGGCGCCTACCCCGGCTCGGTGGCCGCG
GCGGCTGCGGCCGCGGCCATGATGCAGGAGGCACAGCTGGCCTACGGGCAGCACCCAGGCGCGGGCGGCG
CGCACCCGCACGCACACCCGGCGCACCCGCACCCGCACCATCCGCACGCGCATCCTCACAACCCGCAGCC
CATGCACCGCTACGACATGGGCGCGCTGCAGTACAGCCCCATCTCCAACTCTCAGGGCTACATGAGCGCG
TCGCCTTCGGGCTACGGCGGCATCCCTTACGGCGCCGCGGCCGCCGCCGCCGCCGCTGCGGGCGGCGCGC
ACCAGAACTCGGCGGTGGCGGCAGCGGCAGCCGCGGCAGCCGCGTCGTCGGGGGCCCTGGGCGCCCTCGG
ATCTCTGGTCAAGTCGGAGCCGAGCGGCAGTCCGCCGGCCCCGGCTCACTCACGGGCACCGTGTCCCGGG
GACCTGCGCGAGATGATCAGCATGTACCTGCCCGCCGGCGAGGGTGGCGACCCGGCGGCGGCAGCGGCTG
CGGCGGCCCAAAGCCGGCTGCACTCGCTGCCACAGCACTACCAGGGCGCGGGCGCGGGCGTCAACGGCAC
GGTGCCCCTGACGCACATCGATATCGGAAGCGGAGCTACTAACTTCAGCCTGCTGAAGCAGGCTGGAGAC
GTGGAGGAGAACCCTGGACCTAACGTTGTGAGCAAGGGCGAGGAGCTGTTCACCGGGGTGGTGCCCATCC
TGGTCGAGCTGGACGGCGACGTAAACGGCCACAAGTTCAGCGTGTCCGGCGAGGGCGAGGGCGATGCCAC
CTACGGCAAGCTGACCCTGAAGTTCATCTGCACCACCGGCAAGCTGCCCGTGCCCTGGCCCACCCTCGTG
ACCACCCTGACCTACGGCGTGCAGTGCTTCAGCCGCTACCCCGACCACATGAAGCAGCACGACTTCTTCA
AGTCCGCCATGCCCGAAGGCTACGTCCAGGAGCGCACCATCTTCTTCAAGGACGACGGCAACTACAAGAC
CCGCGCCGAGGTGAAGTTCGAGGGCGACACCCTGGTGAACCGCATCGAGCTGAAGGGCATCGACTTCAAG
GAGGACGGCAACATCCTGGGGCACAAGCTGGAGTACAACTACAACAGCCACAACGTCTATATCATGGCCG
ACAAGCAGAAGAACGGCATCAAGGTGAACTTCAAGATCCGCCACAACATCGAGGACGGCAGCGTGCAGCT
CGCCGACCACTACCAGCAGAACACCCCCATCGGCGACGGCCCCGTGCTGCTGCCCGACAACCACTACCTG
AGCACCCAGTCCGCCCTGAGCAAAGACCCCAACGAGAAGCGCGATCACATGGTCCTGCTGGAGTTCGTGA
CCGCCGCCGGGATCACTCTCGGCATGGACGAGCTGTACAAGTAAGAGCTCATAACTTCGTATAGCATACA
TTATACGAAGTTATATCGATATATCGAATTCCCACGGGGTTGGGGTTGCGCCTTTTCCAAGGCAGCCCTG
GGTTTGCGCAGGGACGCGGCTGCTCTGGGCGTGGTTCCGGGAAACGCAGCGGCGCCGACCCTGGGTCTCG
CACATTCTTCACGTCCGTTCGCAGCGTCACCCGGATCTTCGCCGCTACCCTTGTGGGCCCCCCGGCGACG
CTTCCTGCTCCGCCCCTAAGTCGGGAAGGTTCCTTGCGGTTCGCGGCGTGCCGGACGTGACAAACGGAAG
CCGCACGTCTCACTAGTACCCTCGCAGACGGACAGCGCCAGGGAGCAATGGCAGCGCGCCGACCGCGATG
GGCTGTGGCCAATAGCGGCTGCTCAGCAGGGCGCGCCGAGAGCAGCGGCCGGGAAGGGGCGGTGCGGGAG
GCGGGGTGTGGGGCGGTAGTGTGGGCCCTGTTCCTGCCCGCGCGGTGTTCCGCATTCTGCAAGCCTCCGG
AGCGCACGTCGGCAGTCGGCTCCCTCGTTGACCGAATCACCGACCTCTCTCCCCAGGGGGATCCGCCACC
ATGAAAAAGCCTGAACTCACCGCGACGTCTGTCGAGAAGTTTCTGATCGAAAAGTTCGACAGCGTCTCCG
ACCTGATGCAGCTCTCGGAGGGCGAAGAATCTCGTGCTTTCAGCTTCGATGTAGGAGGGCGTGGATATGT
CCTGCGGGTAAATAGCTGCGCCGATGGTTTCTACAAAGATCGTTATGTTTATCGGCACTTTGCATCGGCC
GCGCTCCCGATTCCGGAAGTGCTTGACATTGGGGAATTCAGCGAGAGCCTGACCTATTGCATCTCCCGCC
GTGCACAGGGTGTCACGTTGCAAGACCTGCCTGAAACCGAACTGCCCGCTGTTCTGCAGCCGGTCGCGGA
GGCCATGGATGCGATCGCTGCGGCCGATCTTAGCCAGACGAGCGGGTTCGGCCCATTCGGACCGCAAGGA
ATCGGTCAATACACTACATGGCGTGATTTCATATGCGCGATTGCTGATCCCCATGTGTATCACTGGCAAA
CTGTGATGGACGACACCGTCAGTGCGTCCGTCGCGCAGGCTCTCGATGAGCTGATGCTTTGGGCCGAGGA
CTGCCCCGAAGTCCGGCACCTCGTGCACGCGGATTTCGGCTCCAACAATGTCCTGACGGACAATGGCCGC
ATAACAGCGGTCATTGACTGGAGCGAGGCGATGTTCGGGGATTCCCAATACGAGGTCGCCAACATCTTCT
TCTGGAGGCCGTGGTTGGCTTGTATGGAGCAGCAGACGCGCTACTTCGAGCGGAGGCATCCGGAGCTTGC
AGGATCGCCGCGGCTCCGGGCGTATATGCTCCGCATTGGTCTTGACCAACTCTATCAGAGCTTGGTTGAC
GGCAATTTCGATGATGCAGCTTGGGCGCAGGGTCGATGCGACGCAATCGTCCGATCCGGAGCCGGGACTG
TCGGGCGTACACAAATCGCCCGCAGAAGCGCGGCCGTCTGGACCGATGGCTGTGTAGAAGTACTCGCCGA
TAGTGGAAACCGACGCCCCAGCACTCGTCCGAGGGCAAAGGAATAGCTCGAGTTCCGGTGAAACAGGCGG
CCGCGACTCTAGATCATAATCAGCCATACCACATTTGTAGAGGTTTTACTTGCTTTAAAAAACCTCCCAC
ACCTCCCCCTGAACCTGAAACATAAAATGAATGCAATTGTTGTTGTTAACTTGTTTATTGCAGCTTATAA
TGGTTACAAATAAAGCAATAGCATCACAAATTTCACAAATAAAGCATTTTTTTCACTGCATTCTAGTTGT
GGTTTGTCCAAACTCATCAATGTATCTTTTAAAATAACTTCGTATAGCATACATTATACGAAGTTATTAA
GCTCTAGAGACACTGCGGCTTAAGGCCGGCGCCCCGGCGACGAAGAGCGAGGCCTGCGCCCCAGCCTCCA
GAGCCCGACTTTGTACCGAGGTCCCCGCGCTCTCGATAAAAGGCCGCTCTGGAGAGCCGAGCGCCAGGTG
ACATCTGCCCCCATCACCTTCCCCAGGACTCCGAGGCGCTGACACCAGACTGGCCTCTTAGACTGAACTT
TGGTGTTTTCATGAGACCTTTTGTACAGTATTTATCGTCCGCAGAGGAGGCACACAGCGTTTTCTCGGCT
TCGGAGGACAAAAGACAAAAACCCAGCGAGGCGATGCCAACTTTTGTATGACTGCCGGCTCTGTAACTTT
TTCCGGGGTTTACTTCCCGCCAGCTCTTCTGCCTGAGGCCGAGTGACGGACCTCGAGCCCTTCTCACTTG
TTATAAATCTAAGTAAGGCAGATCCAAACATTTACAAGTTTTTTGTAGTTGTTACCGCTCTTTTGGGTTG
GTTGGTTAATTTATACCGCAATCCCCTCTCAGACGGTGGAGTTATATTCTGGGTTTTGTAAATCTCTGTA
TCCGAGCATTTCCAATTTTTTGTTTTGTTTTGTATTATTTCTTGTAAATGCGTTGTGACATTTTTATTTT
AGGCGTTGCGATACGGGGGGAAGAGGAGTCGGATGTTGTACATAGCCTGCAAGTCTTTCATCTAAAAGCA
AAAAACAAAGAGAGATACCCCCAAAATGCATCAAATTTGAATCAATACATTTAAGAGAGAAAAGCCCGTT
TCCCTGTGAAATCGAAACGTGCTAATTTTATATGCATGTTTTATGAGTTCAAAATACAATTAGCAATCTG
TTGGAGGAGAAATTATCTGCAGGGCCCAAGAGTAAGGAAACCCCACCAAGCGGAGTGCAGCGTTTCCGTG
ACTTTATTCGGTGGGGAAAGAGAAATCTTAAACTCCATAGATTATTTTGTAGAGTTCAAGTTGACACAGA
AGGGAAGTAATTACAAAATGCTTCCTCTAGACTCAGGTACCGCATATGCTTAAAAGGCGTAAATTGTAAG
CGTTAATATTTTGTTAAAATTCGCGTTAAATTTTTGTTAAATCAGCTCATTTTTTAACCAATAGGCCGAA
ATCGGCAAAATCCCTTATAAATCAAAAGAATAGACCGAGATAGGGT
[37 nt withheld, positions 4947-4983]
AAAGAACGTGGACTCCAACGTCAAAGG
[49 nt withheld, positions 5011-5059]
T
[91 nt withheld, positions 5061-5151]
G
[124 nt withheld, positions 5153-5276]
CAGGTGGCACTTTTCGGGGAAATGTGCGCGGAACCCCTATTTGTTTATTTTTCTAAATACATTCAAATAT
GTATCCGCTCATGAGACAATAACCCTGATAAATGCTTCAATAATATTGAAAAAGGAAGAGTCCTGAGGCG
GAAAGAACCAGCTGTGGAATGTGTGTCAGTTAGGGTGTGGAAAGTCCCCAGGCTCCCCAGCAGGCAGAAG
TATGCAAAGCATGCATCTCAATTAGTCAGCAACCAGGTGTGGAAAGTCCCCAGGCTCCCCAGCAGGCAGA
AGTATGCAAAGCATGCATCTCAATTAGTCAGCAACCATAGTCCCGCCCCTAACTCCGCCCATCCCGCCCC
TAACTCCGCCCAGTTCCGCCCATTCTCCGCCCCATGGCTGACTAATTTTTTTTATTTATGCAGAGGCCGA
GGCCGCCTCGGCCTCTGAGCTATTCCAGAAGTAGTGAGGAGGCTTTTTTGGAGGCCTAGGCTTTTGCAAA
GATCGATCAAGAGACAGGATGAGGATCGTTTCGCATGATTGAACAAGATGGATTGCACGCAGGTTCTCCG
GCCGCTTGGGTGGAGAGGCTATTCGGCTATGACTGGGCACAACAGACAATCGGCTGCTCTGATGCCGCCG
TGTTCCGGCTGTCAGCGCAGGGGCGCCCGGTTCTTTTTGTCAAGACCGACCTGTCCGGTGCCCTGAATGA
ACTGCAAGACGAGGCAGCGCGGCTATCGTGGCTGGCCACGACGGGCGTTCCTTGCGCAGCTGTGCTCGAC
GTTGTCACTGAAGCGGGAAGGGACTGGCTGCTATTGGGCGAAGTGCCGGGGCAGGATCTCCTGTCATCTC
ACCTTGCTCCTGCCGAGAAAGTATCCATCATGGCTGATGCAATGCGGCGGCTGCATACGCTTGATCCGGC
TACCTGCCCATTCGACCACCAAGCGAAACATCGCATCGAGCGAGCACGTACTCGGATGGAAGCCGGTCTT
GTCGATCAGGATGATCTGGACGAAGAGCATCAGGGGCTCGCGCCAGCCGAACTGTTCGCCAGGCTCAAGG
CGAGCATGCCCGACGGCGAGGATCTCGTCGTGACCCATGGCGATGCCTGCTTGCCGAATATCATGGTGGA
AAATGGCCGCTTTTCTGGATTCATCGACTGTGGCCGGCTGGGTGTGGCGGACCGCTATCAGGACATAGCG
TTGGCTACCCGTGATATTGCTGAAGAGCTTGGCGGCGAATGGGCTGACCGCTTCCTCGTGCTTTACGGTA
TCGCCGCTCCCGATTCGCAGCGCATCGCCTTCTATCGCCTTCTTGACGAGTTCTTCTGAGCGGGACTCTG
GGGTTCGAAATGACCGACCAAGCGACGCCCAACCTGCCATCACGAGATTTCGATTCCACCGCCGCCTTCT
ATGAAAGGTTGGGCTTCGGAATCGTTTTCCGGGACGCCGGCTGGATGATCCTCCAGCGCGGGGATCTCAT
GCTGGAGTTCTTCGCCCACCCTAGGGGGAGGCTAACTGAAACACGGAAGGAGACAATACCGGAAGGAACC
CGCGCTATGACGGCAATAAAAAGACAGAATAAAACGCACGGTGTTGGGTCGTTTGTTCATAAACGCGGGG
TTCGGTCCCAGGGCTGGCACTCTGTCGATACCCCACCGAGACCCCATTGGGGCCAATACGCCCGCGTTTC
TTCCTTTTCCCCACCCCACCCCCCAAGTTCGGGTGAAGGCCCAGGGCTCGCAGCCAACGTCGGGGCGGCA
GGCCCTGCCATAGCCTCAGGTTACTCATATATACTTTAGATTGATTTAAAACTTCATTTTTAATTTAAAA
GGATCTAGGTGAAGATCCTTTTTGATAATCTCATGACCAAAATCCCTTAACGTGAGTTTTCGTTCCACTG
AGCGTCAGACCCCGTAGAAAAGATCAAAGGATCTTCTTGAGATCCTTTTTTTCTGCGCGTAATCTGCTGC
TTGCAAACAAAAAAACCACCGCTACCAGCGGTGGTTTGTTTGCCGGATCAAGAGCTACCAACTCTTTTTC
CGAAGGTAACTGGCTTCAGCAGAGCGCAGATACCAAATACTGTCCTTCTAGTGTAGCCGTAGTTAGGCCA
CCACTTCAAGAACTCTGTAGCACCGCCTACATACCTCGCTCTGCTAATCCTGTTACCAGTGGCTGCTGCC
AGTGGCGATAAGTCGTGTCTTACCGGGTTGGACTCAAGACGATAGTTACCGGATAAGGCGCAGCGGTCGG
GCTGAACGGGGGGTTCGTGCACACAGCCCAGCTTGGAGCGAACGACCTACACCGAACTGAGATACCTACA
GCGTGAGCTATGAGAAAGCGCCACGCTTCCCGAAGGGAGAAAGGCGGACAGGTATCCGGTAAGCGGCAGG
GTCGGAACAGGAGAGCGCACGAGGGAGCTTCCAGGGGGAAACGCCTGGTATCTTTATAGTCCTGTCGGGT
TTCGCCACCTCTGACTTGAGCGTCGATTTTTGTGATGCTCGTCAGGGGGGCGGAGCCTATGGAAAAACGC
CAGCAACGCGGCC
