Features (pLannotate 1.2.2; 16 found; start..end, strand, type, name):
    116..1120    +  CDS            SOX1 (fragment): SOX1_HUMAN - Experimental evidence at protein level: Swiss-Prot protein existence level 1. Transcriptional activator. May function as a switch in neuronal development. Keeps neural cells undifferentiated by counteracting the activity of proneural proteins and suppresses neuronal differentiation (By similarity). From Homo sapiens (Human).
   1199..1915    +  CDS            EGFP: the original enhanced GFP (Yang et al., 1996) mammalian codon-optimized
   1922..1955    +  protein_bind   loxP: Cre-mediated recombination occurs in the 8-bp core sequence (GCATACAT). Cre recombinase
   1977..2487    +  promoter       hPGK promoter: human phosphoglycerate kinase 1 promoter
   2502..3527    +  CDS            HygR: aminoglycoside phosphotransferase from E. coli; aph(4)-Ia; confers resistance to hygromycin
   3563..3646    +  CDS            large T antigen (fragment): large T antigen from SV40 (simian virus 40)
   3669..3750    +  polyA_signal   SV40 poly(A) signal: SV40 polyadenylation signal
   3795..3828    +  protein_bind   loxP: Cre-mediated recombination occurs in the 8-bp core sequence (GCATACAT). Cre recombinase
   4899..5327    -  rep_origin     f1 ori (sequence partly withheld): f1 bacteriophage origin of replication; arrow indicates direction of (+) strand synthesis
   5354..5458    +  promoter       AmpR promoter: bla
   5460..5817    +  promoter       SV40 promoter: SV40 enhancer and early promoter
   5852..6646    +  CDS            NeoR/KanR: aminoglycoside phosphotransferase from Tn5; aph(3')-II (or nptII); confers resistance to neomycin, kanamycin, and G418 (Geneticin®)
   6667..6819    +  CDS            ble (fragment): BLE_KLEPN - Experimental evidence at protein level: Swiss-Prot protein existence level 1. Binding protein with a strong affinity to the bleomycin family of antibiotics. Binds to CL990; an antimitotic-antibiotic compound. From Klebsiella pneumoniae.
   6878..6925    +  polyA_signal   HSV TK poly(A) signal: herpes simplex virus thymidine kinase polyadenylation signal (Cole and Stacy, 1985)
   7016..7032    -  polyA_signal   bGH poly(A) signal (fragment): bovine growth hormone polyadenylation signal
   7254..33      +  rep_origin     ori (across the origin): high-copy-number ColE1/pMB1/pBR322/pUC origin of replication
>Addgene plasmid #115685 | pKISox1-P2A-eGFP-Hygro | addgene full sequence | sequence record 222066 | Addgene NGS Result
TGATGCTCGTCAGGGGGGCGGAGCCTATGGAAAAACGCCAGCAACGCGGCCTTTTTACGGTTCCTGGCCT
TTTGCTGGCCTTTTGCTCACATGTGAATTCGAGACGGTCGACGCTAGCTTCATGGTGTGGTCCCGCGGAC
AGCGGCGCAAGATGGCCCAGGAAAACCCCAAGATGCACAACTCGGAGATCAGCAAGCGCCTCGGGGCCGA
GTGGAAGGTCATGTCCGAGGCCGAGAAGCGGCCGTTCATCGACGAGGCCAAGAGACTGCGCGCGCTGCAC
ATGAAGGAACACCCGGATTACAAGTACCGGCCGCGCCGCAAGACCAAGACGCTGCTCAAGAAGGACAAGT
ACTCGCTGGCCGGCGGGCTGCTAGCGGCCGGCGCGGGTGGCGGCGGCGCGGCCGTGGCCATGGGTGTGGG
CGTGGGCGTCGGGGCGGCGGCGGTGGGCCAGCGCTTGGAGAGCCCAGGCGGCGCGGCGGGAGGAGGCTAC
GCGCATGTCAACGGCTGGGCTAACGGCGCCTACCCCGGCTCGGTGGCCGCGGCGGCTGCGGCCGCGGCCA
TGATGCAGGAGGCACAGCTGGCCTACGGGCAGCACCCAGGCGCGGGCGGCGCGCACCCGCACGCACACCC
GGCGCACCCGCACCCGCACCATCCGCACGCGCATCCTCACAACCCGCAGCCCATGCACCGCTACGACATG
GGCGCGCTGCAGTACAGCCCCATCTCCAACTCTCAGGGCTACATGAGCGCGTCGCCTTCGGGCTACGGCG
GCATCCCTTACGGCGCCGCGGCCGCCGCCGCCGCCGCTGCGGGCGGCGCGCACCAGAACTCGGCGGTGGC
GGCAGCGGCAGCCGCGGCAGCCGCGTCGTCGGGGGCCCTGGGCGCCCTCGGATCTCTGGTCAAGTCGGAG
CCGAGCGGCAGTCCGCCGGCCCCGGCTCACTCACGGGCACCGTGTCCCGGGGACCTGCGCGAGATGATCA
GCATGTACCTGCCCGCCGGCGAGGGTGGCGACCCGGCGGCGGCAGCGGCTGCGGCGGCCCAAAGCCGGCT
GCACTCGCTGCCACAGCACTACCAGGGCGCGGGCGCGGGCGTCAACGGCACGGTGCCCCTGACGCACATC
GATATCGGAAGCGGAGCTACTAACTTCAGCCTGCTGAAGCAGGCTGGAGACGTGGAGGAGAACCCTGGAC
CTAACGTTGTGAGCAAGGGCGAGGAGCTGTTCACCGGGGTGGTGCCCATCCTGGTCGAGCTGGACGGCGA
CGTAAACGGCCACAAGTTCAGCGTGTCCGGCGAGGGCGAGGGCGATGCCACCTACGGCAAGCTGACCCTG
AAGTTCATCTGCACCACCGGCAAGCTGCCCGTGCCCTGGCCCACCCTCGTGACCACCCTGACCTACGGCG
TGCAGTGCTTCAGCCGCTACCCCGACCACATGAAGCAGCACGACTTCTTCAAGTCCGCCATGCCCGAAGG
CTACGTCCAGGAGCGCACCATCTTCTTCAAGGACGACGGCAACTACAAGACCCGCGCCGAGGTGAAGTTC
GAGGGCGACACCCTGGTGAACCGCATCGAGCTGAAGGGCATCGACTTCAAGGAGGACGGCAACATCCTGG
GGCACAAGCTGGAGTACAACTACAACAGCCACAACGTCTATATCATGGCCGACAAGCAGAAGAACGGCAT
CAAGGTGAACTTCAAGATCCGCCACAACATCGAGGACGGCAGCGTGCAGCTCGCCGACCACTACCAGCAG
AACACCCCCATCGGCGACGGCCCCGTGCTGCTGCCCGACAACCACTACCTGAGCACCCAGTCCGCCCTGA
GCAAAGACCCCAACGAGAAGCGCGATCACATGGTCCTGCTGGAGTTCGTGACCGCCGCCGGGATCACTCT
CGGCATGGACGAGCTGTACAAGTAAGAGCTCATAACTTCGTATAGCATACATTATACGAAGTTATATCGA
TATATCGAATTCCCACGGGGTTGGGGTTGCGCCTTTTCCAAGGCAGCCCTGGGTTTGCGCAGGGACGCGG
CTGCTCTGGGCGTGGTTCCGGGAAACGCAGCGGCGCCGACCCTGGGTCTCGCACATTCTTCACGTCCGTT
CGCAGCGTCACCCGGATCTTCGCCGCTACCCTTGTGGGCCCCCCGGCGACGCTTCCTGCTCCGCCCCTAA
GTCGGGAAGGTTCCTTGCGGTTCGCGGCGTGCCGGACGTGACAAACGGAAGCCGCACGTCTCACTAGTAC
CCTCGCAGACGGACAGCGCCAGGGAGCAATGGCAGCGCGCCGACCGCGATGGGCTGTGGCCAATAGCGGC
TGCTCAGCAGGGCGCGCCGAGAGCAGCGGCCGGGAAGGGGCGGTGCGGGAGGCGGGGTGTGGGGCGGTAG
TGTGGGCCCTGTTCCTGCCCGCGCGGTGTTCCGCATTCTGCAAGCCTCCGGAGCGCACGTCGGCAGTCGG
CTCCCTCGTTGACCGAATCACCGACCTCTCTCCCCAGGGGGATCCGCCACCATGAAAAAGCCTGAACTCA
CCGCGACGTCTGTCGAGAAGTTTCTGATCGAAAAGTTCGACAGCGTCTCCGACCTGATGCAGCTCTCGGA
GGGCGAAGAATCTCGTGCTTTCAGCTTCGATGTAGGAGGGCGTGGATATGTCCTGCGGGTAAATAGCTGC
GCCGATGGTTTCTACAAAGATCGTTATGTTTATCGGCACTTTGCATCGGCCGCGCTCCCGATTCCGGAAG
TGCTTGACATTGGGGAATTCAGCGAGAGCCTGACCTATTGCATCTCCCGCCGTGCACAGGGTGTCACGTT
GCAAGACCTGCCTGAAACCGAACTGCCCGCTGTTCTGCAGCCGGTCGCGGAGGCCATGGATGCGATCGCT
GCGGCCGATCTTAGCCAGACGAGCGGGTTCGGCCCATTCGGACCGCAAGGAATCGGTCAATACACTACAT
GGCGTGATTTCATATGCGCGATTGCTGATCCCCATGTGTATCACTGGCAAACTGTGATGGACGACACCGT
CAGTGCGTCCGTCGCGCAGGCTCTCGATGAGCTGATGCTTTGGGCCGAGGACTGCCCCGAAGTCCGGCAC
CTCGTGCACGCGGATTTCGGCTCCAACAATGTCCTGACGGACAATGGCCGCATAACAGCGGTCATTGACT
GGAGCGAGGCGATGTTCGGGGATTCCCAATACGAGGTCGCCAACATCTTCTTCTGGAGGCCGTGGTTGGC
TTGTATGGAGCAGCAGACGCGCTACTTCGAGCGGAGGCATCCGGAGCTTGCAGGATCGCCGCGGCTCCGG
GCGTATATGCTCCGCATTGGTCTTGACCAACTCTATCAGAGCTTGGTTGACGGCAATTTCGATGATGCAG
CTTGGGCGCAGGGTCGATGCGACGCAATCGTCCGATCCGGAGCCGGGACTGTCGGGCGTACACAAATCGC
CCGCAGAAGCGCGGCCGTCTGGACCGATGGCTGTGTAGAAGTACTCGCCGATAGTGGAAACCGACGCCCC
AGCACTCGTCCGAGGGCAAAGGAATAGCTCGAGTTCCGGTGAAACAGGCGGCCGCGACTCTAGATCATAA
TCAGCCATACCACATTTGTAGAGGTTTTACTTGCTTTAAAAAACCTCCCACACCTCCCCCTGAACCTGAA
ACATAAAATGAATGCAATTGTTGTTGTTAACTTGTTTATTGCAGCTTATAATGGTTACAAATAAAGCAAT
AGCATCACAAATTTCACAAATAAAGCATTTTTTTCACTGCATTCTAGTTGTGGTTTGTCCAAACTCATCA
ATGTATCTTTTAAAATAACTTCGTATAGCATACATTATACGAAGTTATTAAGCTCTAGAGACACTGCGGC
TTAAGGCCGGCGCCCCGGCGACGAAGAGCGAGGCCTGCGCCCCAGCCTCCAGAGCCCGACTTTGTACCGA
GGTCCCCGCGCTCTCGATAAAAGGCCGCTCTGGAGAGCCGAGCGCCAGGTGACATCTGCCCCCATCACCT
TCCCCAGGACTCCGAGGCGCTGACACCAGACTGGCCTCTTAGACTGAACTTTGGTGTTTTCATGAGACCT
TTTGTACAGTATTTATCGTCCGCAGAGGAGGCACACAGCGTTTTCTCGGCTTCGGAGGACAAAAGACAAA
AACCCAGCGAGGCGATGCCAACTTTTGTATGACTGCCGGCTCTGTAACTTTTTCCGGGGTTTACTTCCCG
CCAGCTCTTCTGCCTGAGGCCGAGTGACGGACCTCGAGCCCTTCTCACTTGTTATAAATCTAAGTAAGGC
AGATCCAAACATTTACAAGTTTTTTGTAGTTGTTACCGCTCTTTTGGGTTGGTTGGTTAATTTATACCGC
AATCCCCTCTCAGACGGTGGAGTTATATTCTGGGTTTTGTAAATCTCTGTATCCGAGCATTTCCAATTTT
TTGTTTTGTTTTGTATTATTTCTTGTAAATGCGTTGTGACATTTTTATTTTAGGCGTTGCGATACGGGGG
GAAGAGGAGTCGGATGTTGTACATAGCCTGCAAGTCTTTCATCTAAAAGCAAAAAACAAAGAGAGATACC
CCCAAAATGCATCAAATTTGAATCAATACATTTAAGAGAGAAAAGCCCGTTTCCCTGTGAAATCGAAACG
TGCTAATTTTATATGCATGTTTTATGAGTTCAAAATACAATTAGCAATCTGTTGGAGGAGAAATTATCTG
CAGGGCCCAAGAGTAAGGAAACCCCACCAAGCGGAGTGCAGCGTTTCCGTGACTTTATTCGGTGGGGAAA
GAGAAATCTTAAACTCCATAGATTATTTTGTAGAGTTCAAGTTGACACAGAAGGGAAGTAATTACAAAAT
GCTTCCTCTAGACTCAGGTACCGCATATGCTTAAAAGGCGTAAATTGTAAGCGTTAATATTTTGTTAAAA
TTCGCGTTAAATTTTTGTTAAATCAGCTCATTTTTTAACCAATAGGCCGAAATCGGCAAAATCCCTTATA
AATCAAAAGAATAGACCGAGATAGGGT
[37 nt withheld, positions 4998-5034]
AAAGAACGTGGACTCCAACGTCAAAGG
[49 nt withheld, positions 5062-5110]
T
[91 nt withheld, positions 5112-5202]
G
[124 nt withheld, positions 5204-5327]
CAGGTGGCACTTTTCGGGGAAATGTGCGCGGAACCCCTATTTGTTTATTTTTCTAAATACATTCAAATAT
GTATCCGCTCATGAGACAATAACCCTGATAAATGCTTCAATAATATTGAAAAAGGAAGAGTCCTGAGGCG
GAAAGAACCAGCTGTGGAATGTGTGTCAGTTAGGGTGTGGAAAGTCCCCAGGCTCCCCAGCAGGCAGAAG
TATGCAAAGCATGCATCTCAATTAGTCAGCAACCAGGTGTGGAAAGTCCCCAGGCTCCCCAGCAGGCAGA
AGTATGCAAAGCATGCATCTCAATTAGTCAGCAACCATAGTCCCGCCCCTAACTCCGCCCATCCCGCCCC
TAACTCCGCCCAGTTCCGCCCATTCTCCGCCCCATGGCTGACTAATTTTTTTTATTTATGCAGAGGCCGA
GGCCGCCTCGGCCTCTGAGCTATTCCAGAAGTAGTGAGGAGGCTTTTTTGGAGGCCTAGGCTTTTGCAAA
GATCGATCAAGAGACAGGATGAGGATCGTTTCGCATGATTGAACAAGATGGATTGCACGCAGGTTCTCCG
GCCGCTTGGGTGGAGAGGCTATTCGGCTATGACTGGGCACAACAGACAATCGGCTGCTCTGATGCCGCCG
TGTTCCGGCTGTCAGCGCAGGGGCGCCCGGTTCTTTTTGTCAAGACCGACCTGTCCGGTGCCCTGAATGA
ACTGCAAGACGAGGCAGCGCGGCTATCGTGGCTGGCCACGACGGGCGTTCCTTGCGCAGCTGTGCTCGAC
GTTGTCACTGAAGCGGGAAGGGACTGGCTGCTATTGGGCGAAGTGCCGGGGCAGGATCTCCTGTCATCTC
ACCTTGCTCCTGCCGAGAAAGTATCCATCATGGCTGATGCAATGCGGCGGCTGCATACGCTTGATCCGGC
TACCTGCCCATTCGACCACCAAGCGAAACATCGCATCGAGCGAGCACGTACTCGGATGGAAGCCGGTCTT
GTCGATCAGGATGATCTGGACGAAGAGCATCAGGGGCTCGCGCCAGCCGAACTGTTCGCCAGGCTCAAGG
CGAGCATGCCCGACGGCGAGGATCTCGTCGTGACCCATGGCGATGCCTGCTTGCCGAATATCATGGTGGA
AAATGGCCGCTTTTCTGGATTCATCGACTGTGGCCGGCTGGGTGTGGCGGACCGCTATCAGGACATAGCG
TTGGCTACCCGTGATATTGCTGAAGAGCTTGGCGGCGAATGGGCTGACCGCTTCCTCGTGCTTTACGGTA
TCGCCGCTCCCGATTCGCAGCGCATCGCCTTCTATCGCCTTCTTGACGAGTTCTTCTGAGCGGGACTCTG
GGGTTCGAAATGACCGACCAAGCGACGCCCAACCTGCCATCACGAGATTTCGATTCCACCGCCGCCTTCT
ATGAAAGGTTGGGCTTCGGAATCGTTTTCCGGGACGCCGGCTGGATGATCCTCCAGCGCGGGGATCTCAT
GCTGGAGTTCTTCGCCCACCCTAGGGGGAGGCTAACTGAAACACGGAAGGAGACAATACCGGAAGGAACC
CGCGCTATGACGGCAATAAAAAGACAGAATAAAACGCACGGTGTTGGGTCGTTTGTTCATAAACGCGGGG
TTCGGTCCCAGGGCTGGCACTCTGTCGATACCCCACCGAGACCCCATTGGGGCCAATACGCCCGCGTTTC
TTCCTTTTCCCCACCCCACCCCCCAAGTTCGGGTGAAGGCCCAGGGCTCGCAGCCAACGTCGGGGCGGCA
GGCCCTGCCATAGCCTCAGGTTACTCATATATACTTTAGATTGATTTAAAACTTCATTTTTAATTTAAAA
GGATCTAGGTGAAGATCCTTTTTGATAATCTCATGACCAAAATCCCTTAACGTGAGTTTTCGTTCCACTG
AGCGTCAGACCCCGTAGAAAAGATCAAAGGATCTTCTTGAGATCCTTTTTTTCTGCGCGTAATCTGCTGC
TTGCAAACAAAAAAACCACCGCTACCAGCGGTGGTTTGTTTGCCGGATCAAGAGCTACCAACTCTTTTTC
CGAAGGTAACTGGCTTCAGCAGAGCGCAGATACCAAATACTGTTCTTCTAGTGTAGCCGTAGTTAGGCCA
CCACTTCAAGAACTCTGTAGCACCGCCTACATACCTCGCTCTGCTAATCCTGTTACCAGTGGCTGCTGCC
AGTGGCGATAAGTCGTGTCTTACCGGGTTGGACTCAAGACGATAGTTACCGGATAAGGCGCAGCGGTCGG
GCTGAACGGGGGGTTCGTGCACACAGCCCAGCTTGGAGCGAACGACCTACACCGAACTGAGATACCTACA
GCGTGAGCTATGAGAAAGCGCCACGCTTCCCGAAGGGAGAAAGGCGGACAGGTATCCGGTAAGCGGCAGG
GTCGGAACAGGAGAGCGCACGAGGGAGCTTCCAGGGGGAAACGCCTGGTATCTTTATAGTCCTGTCGGGT
TTCGCCACCTCTGACTTGAGCGTCGATTTTTG
